Addgene plasmid #119980: pMaCTag-01
Purpose: Template for C-terminal PCR tagging of mammalian genes (without selection) with moxBFP
Depositing lab: Michael Knop. Depositing organization: Universitaet Heidelberg. Publication: CRISPR-Cas12a-assisted PCR tagging of mammalian genes. Fueller J, Herbst K, Meurer M, Gubicza K, Kurtulmus B, Knopf JD, Kirrmaier D, Buchmuller BC, Pereira G, Lemberg MK, Knop M. J Cell Biol. 2020 Jun 1;219(6). pii: 151766. doi: 10.1083/jcb.201910210. PubMed 32406907.
Backbone
  Vector backbone: pFA6a
  Backbone size w/o insert (bp): 2412
  Vector type: PCR Template
Growth in bacteria
  Bacterial resistance: Ampicillin, 100 μg/mL
  Growth temperature: 37°C
  Growth strain: DH5alpha
  Copy number: High Copy
Gene/Insert
  Gene/Insert name: moxBFP
  Species: H. sapiens (human)
  Promoter: None
  Tag / fusion protein: moxBFP (C terminal on backbone)
  Cloning method: Restriction Enzyme; 5′ cloning site BamHI (not destroyed); 3′ cloning site SpeI (not destroyed)
  Sequencing primers: 5′ SP6; 3′ AAACCACAACTAGAATGCAGTG
Terms and licenses: Academic/Nonprofit Terms; Industry Terms: Not Available to Industry
Depositor comments: Template plasmid for C-terminal PCR tagging of mammalian genes. For M1 and M2 tagging oligo design please visit www.pcr-tagging.com Please visit https://www.biorxiv.org/content/early/2018/11/20/473876 for BioRxiv preprint
How to cite: pMaCTag-01 was a gift from Michael Knop (Addgene plasmid # 119980 ; http://n2t.net/addgene:119980 ; RRID:Addgene_119980)
