[The description below was written by a language model from this plasmid's Addgene catalogue record and pLannotate feature annotations shown in this document.]
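Description:
pMaCTag-01 is a small (about 3.6 kb) PCR-template plasmid built on the pFA6a backbone. It is not meant to be expressed from directly, but serves as the source of an amplifiable cassette for C-terminal tagging of endogenous mammalian genes with the blue fluorescent protein moxBFP. It is maintained in E. coli as a high-copy plasmid through a ColE1/pUC-type origin and is selected with ampicillin via the β-lactamase gene and its native promoter. Short lacI, rop and bom fragments are backbone remnants with no evident function. SP6 and T7 phage promoters flank the cassette, and the SP6 site is listed as a sequencing primer site.

The cassette begins with a promoterless moxBFP coding sequence, an Aequorea victoria-derived constitutively fluorescent blue protein, followed by an SV40 polyadenylation signal. Downstream lies a human U6 RNA polymerase III promoter flanked by two loxP sites in the same orientation, which in principle would allow Cre-mediated excision of the U6 element. Because moxBFP has no promoter, fluorescence depends on in-frame fusion to the 3′ end of a target gene, so expression then comes from the endogenous locus. In the CRISPR-Cas12a-assisted PCR tagging approach named in the associated publication, gene-specific M1 and M2 tagging oligos are used to amplify this cassette. The U6 promoter's position at the cassette's 3′ end is consistent with it driving a guide RNA supplied by a tagging oligo, although the record does not spell this out. This version carries no mammalian selection marker, as the catalogue entry notes. The depositor and sequencing-derived records are the same length and show identical features, differing only in their start coordinate.
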