Features (pLannotate 1.2.2; 13 found; start..end, strand, type, name):
     64..777     +  CDS            moxBFP: moxBFP is a basic (constitutively fluorescent) blue fluorescent protein published in 2015, derived from Aequorea victoria.
    787..908     +  polyA_signal   SV40 poly(A) signal: SV40 polyadenylation signal
    915..948     +  protein_bind   loxP: Cre-mediated recombination occurs in the 8-bp core sequence (GCATACAT). Cre recombinase
    955..1195    +  promoter       U6 promoter: RNA polymerase III promoter for human U6 snRNA
   1205..1238    +  protein_bind   loxP: Cre-mediated recombination occurs in the 8-bp core sequence (GCATACAT). Cre recombinase
   1276..1294    -  promoter       T7 promoter: promoter for bacteriophage T7 RNA polymerase
   1316..1369    -  CDS            lacI (fragment): lac repressor; lacI; The lac repressor binds to the lac operator to inhibit transcription in E. coli. This inhibition can be relieved by adding lactose or isopropyl-β-D-thiogalactopyranoside (IPTG).
   1552..2140    -  rep_origin     ori: high-copy-number ColE1/pMB1/pBR322/pUC origin of replication
   2311..3171    -  CDS            AmpR: β-lactamase; bla; confers resistance to ampicillin, carbenicillin, and related antibiotics
   3172..3276    -  promoter       AmpR promoter: bla
   3371..3406    +  CDS            rop (fragment): Rop protein, which maintains plasmids at low copy number; rop
   3508..3559    +  misc_feature   bom (fragment): basis of mobility region from pBR322
   3622..2       +  promoter       SP6 promoter (across the origin): promoter for bacteriophage SP6 RNA polymerase
>Addgene plasmid #119980 | pMaCTag-01 | depositor full sequence | sequence record 227989 | pMaCTag-01 sequence 3638 bps
GAACGCGGCCGCCAGCTGAAGCTTCGTACGTCAGGTGGAGGAGGTAGTGGCGGAGGCGGATCCGTGAGCA
AGGGCGAGGAGCTGTTCACCGGGGTGGTGCCCATCCTGGTCGAGCTGGACGGCGACGTAAACGGCCACAA
GTTCAGCGTGAGGGGCGAGGGCGAGGGCGATGCCACCAACGGCAAGCTGACCCTGAAGTTCATCAGTACT
ACCGGCAAGCTGCCCGTGCCCTGGCCCACCCTCGTGACCACCCTGAGCCACGGCGTGCAGGTGTTCGCCC
GCTACCCCGACCACATGAAGCAGCACGACTTCTTCAAGTCCGCCATGCCCGAAGGCTACGTCCAGGAGCG
CACCATCTTCTTCAAGGACGACGGCACCTACAAGACCCGCGCCGAGGTGAAGTTCGAGGGCGACACCCTG
GTGAACCGCATCGAGCTGAAGGGCGTCGACTTCAAGGAGGACGGCAACATCCTGGGGCACAAGCTGGAGT
ACAACTTCAACAGCCACAACATCTATATCATGGCCGTCAAGCAGAAGAACGGCATCAAGGCCAACTTCAA
GATCCGCCACAACGTGGAGGACGGCAGCGTGCAGCTCGCCGACCACTACCAGCAGAACACCCCCATCGGC
GACGGCCCCGTGCTGCTGCCCGACAGCCACTACCTGAGCACCCAGTCCAAGCTTAGCAAAGACCCCAACG
AGAAGCGCGATCACATGGTCCTGCTGGAGTTCCGCACCGCCGCCGGGATCACTCTCGGCATGGACGAGCT
GTACAAGTGAACTAGTAACTTGTTTATTGCAGCTTATAATGGTTACAAATAAAGCAATAGCATCACAAAT
TTCACAAATAAAGCATTTTTTTCACTGCATTCTAGTTGTGGTTTGTCCAAACTCATCAATGTATCTTAGT
CGATATAACTTCGTATAGCATACATTATACGAAGTTATGTCGAGGAGGGCCTATTTCCCATGATTCCTTC
ATATTTGCATATACGATACAAGGCTGTTAGAGAGATAATTGGAATTAATTTGACTGTAAACACAAAGATA
TTAGTACAAAATACGTGACGTAGAAAGTAATAATTTCTTGGGTAGTTTGCAGTTTTAAAATTATGTTTTA
AAATGGACTATCATATGCTTACCGTAACTTGAAAGTATTTCGATTTCTTGGCTTTATATATCTTGTGGAA
AGGACGAAACACCGATAACTTCGTATAGCATACATTATACGAAGTTATGGTACCGATGCAGCTAGCCCGC
GGATCTGCCGGTCTCCCTATAGTGAGTCGTATTAATTTCGATAAGCCAGGTTAACCTGCATTAATGAATC
GGCCAACGCGCGGGGAGAGGCGGTTTGCGTATTGGGCGCTCTTCCGCTTCCTCGCTCACTGACTCGCTGC
GCTCGGTCGTTCGGCTGCGGCGAGCGGTATCAGCTCACTCAAAGGCGGTAATACGGTTATCCACAGAATC
AGGGGATAACGCAGGAAAGAACATGTGAGCAAAAGGCCAGCAAAAGGCCAGGAACCGTAAAAAGGCCGCG
TTGCTGGCGTTTTTCCATAGGCTCCGCCCCCCTGACGAGCATCACAAAAATCGACGCTCAAGTCAGAGGT
GGCGAAACCCGACAGGACTATAAAGATACCAGGCGTTTCCCCCTGGAAGCTCCCTCGTGCGCTCTCCTGT
TCCGACCCTGCCGCTTACCGGATACCTGTCCGCCTTTCTCCCTTCGGGAAGCGTGGCGCTTTCTCAATGC
TCACGCTGTAGGTATCTCAGTTCGGTGTAGGTCGTTCGCTCCAAGCTGGGCTGTGTGCACGAACCCCCCG
TTCAGCCCGACCGCTGCGCCTTATCCGGTAACTATCGTCTTGAGTCCAACCCGGTAAGACACGACTTATC
GCCACTGGCAGCAGCCACTGGTAACAGGATTAGCAGAGCGAGGTATGTAGGCGGTGCTACAGAGTTCTTG
AAGTGGTGGCCTAACTACGGCTACACTAGAAGGACAGTATTTGGTATCTGCGCTCTGCTGAAGCCAGTTA
CCTTCGGAAAAAGAGTTGGTAGCTCTTGATCCGGCAAACAAACCACCGCTGGTAGCGGTGGTTTTTTTGT
TTGCAAGCAGCAGATTACGCGCAGAAAAAAAGGATCTCAAGAAGATCCTTTGATCTTTTCTACGGGGTCT
GACGCTCAGTGGAACGAAAACTCACGTTAAGGGATTTTGGTCATGAGATTATCAAAAAGGATCTTCACCT
AGATCCTTTTAAATTAAAAATGAAGTTTTAAATCAATCTAAAGTATATATGAGTAAACTTGGTCTGACAG
TTACCAATGCTTAATCAGTGAGGCACCTATCTCAGCGATCTGTCTATTTCGTTCATCCATAGTTGCCTGA
CTCCCCGTCGTGTAGATAACTACGATACGGGAGGGCTTACCATCTGGCCCCAGTGCTGCAATGATACCGC
GAGACCCACGCTCACCGGCTCCAGATTTATCAGCAATAAACCAGCCAGCCGGAAGGGCCGAGCGCAGAAG
TGGTCCTGCAACTTTATCCGCCTCCATCCAGTCTATTAATTGTTGCCGGGAAGCTAGAGTAAGTAGTTCG
CCAGTTAATAGTTTGCGCAACGTTGTTGCCATTGCTACAGGCATCGTGGTGTCACGCTCGTCGTTTGGTA
TGGCTTCATTCAGCTCCGGTTCCCAACGATCAAGGCGAGTTACATGATCCCCCATGTTGTGCAAAAAAGC
GGTTAGCTCCTTCGGTCCTCCGATCGTTGTCAGAAGTAAGTTGGCCGCAGTGTTATCACTCATGGTTATG
GCAGCACTGCATAATTCTCTTACTGTCATGCCATCCGTAAGATGCTTTTCTGTGACTGGTGAGTACTCAA
CCAAGTCATTCTGAGAATAGTGTATGCGGCGACCGAGTTGCTCTTGCCCGGCGTCAATACGGGATAATAC
CGCGCCACATAGCAGAACTTTAAAAGTGCTCATCATTGGAAAACGTTCTTCGGGGCGAAAACTCTCAAGG
ATCTTACCGCTGTTGAGATCCAGTTCGATGTAACCCACTCGTGCACCCAACTGATCTTCAGCATCTTTTA
CTTTCACCAGCGTTTCTGGGTGAGCAAAAACAGGAAGGCAAAATGCCGCAAAAAAGGGAATAAGGGCGAC
ACGGAAATGTTGAATACTCATACTCTTCCTTTTTCAATATTATTGAAGCATTTATCAGGGTTATTGTCTC
ATGAGCGGATACATATTTGAATGTATTTAGAAAAATAAACAAATAGGGGTTCCGCGCACATTTCCCCGAA
AAGTGCCACCTGACGTCTAAGAAACCATTATTATCATGACATTAACCTATAAAAATAGGCGTATCACGAG
GCCCTTTCGTCTCGCGCGTTTCGGTGATGACGGTGAAAACCTCTGACACATGCAGCTCCCGGAGACGGTC
ACAGCTTGTCTGTAAGCGGATGCCGGGAGCAGACAAGCCCGTCAGGGCGCGTCAGCGGGTGTTGGCGGGT
GTCGGGGCTGGCTTAACTATGCGGCATCAGAGCAGATTGTACTGAGAGTGCACCATATGGACATATTGTC
GTTAGAACGCGGCTACAATTAATACATAACCTTATGTATCATACACATACGATTTAGGTGACACTATA
