Features (pLannotate 1.2.2; 13 found; start..end, strand, type, name):
      1..19      +  promoter       SP6 promoter: promoter for bacteriophage SP6 RNA polymerase
     81..794     +  CDS            moxBFP: moxBFP is a basic (constitutively fluorescent) blue fluorescent protein published in 2015, derived from Aequorea victoria.
    804..925     +  polyA_signal   SV40 poly(A) signal: SV40 polyadenylation signal
    932..965     +  protein_bind   loxP: Cre-mediated recombination occurs in the 8-bp core sequence (GCATACAT). Cre recombinase
    972..1212    +  promoter       U6 promoter: RNA polymerase III promoter for human U6 snRNA
   1222..1255    +  protein_bind   loxP: Cre-mediated recombination occurs in the 8-bp core sequence (GCATACAT). Cre recombinase
   1293..1311    -  promoter       T7 promoter: promoter for bacteriophage T7 RNA polymerase
   1333..1386    -  CDS            lacI (fragment): lac repressor; lacI; The lac repressor binds to the lac operator to inhibit transcription in E. coli. This inhibition can be relieved by adding lactose or isopropyl-β-D-thiogalactopyranoside (IPTG).
   1569..2157    -  rep_origin     ori: high-copy-number ColE1/pMB1/pBR322/pUC origin of replication
   2328..3188    -  CDS            AmpR: β-lactamase; bla; confers resistance to ampicillin, carbenicillin, and related antibiotics
   3189..3293    -  promoter       AmpR promoter: bla
   3388..3423    +  CDS            rop (fragment): Rop protein, which maintains plasmids at low copy number; rop
   3525..3576    +  misc_feature   bom (fragment): basis of mobility region from pBR322
>Addgene plasmid #119980 | pMaCTag-01 | addgene full sequence | sequence record 232479 | Addgene NGS Result
ATTTAGGTGACACTATAGAACGCGGCCGCCAGCTGAAGCTTCGTACGTCAGGTGGAGGAGGTAGTGGCGG
AGGCGGATCCGTGAGCAAGGGCGAGGAGCTGTTCACCGGGGTGGTGCCCATCCTGGTCGAGCTGGACGGC
GACGTAAACGGCCACAAGTTCAGCGTGAGGGGCGAGGGCGAGGGCGATGCCACCAACGGCAAGCTGACCC
TGAAGTTCATCAGTACTACCGGCAAGCTGCCCGTGCCCTGGCCCACCCTCGTGACCACCCTGAGCCACGG
CGTGCAGGTGTTCGCCCGCTACCCCGACCACATGAAGCAGCACGACTTCTTCAAGTCCGCCATGCCCGAA
GGCTACGTCCAGGAGCGCACCATCTTCTTCAAGGACGACGGCACCTACAAGACCCGCGCCGAGGTGAAGT
TCGAGGGCGACACCCTGGTGAACCGCATCGAGCTGAAGGGCGTCGACTTCAAGGAGGACGGCAACATCCT
GGGGCACAAGCTGGAGTACAACTTCAACAGCCACAACATCTATATCATGGCCGTCAAGCAGAAGAACGGC
ATCAAGGCCAACTTCAAGATCCGCCACAACGTGGAGGACGGCAGCGTGCAGCTCGCCGACCACTACCAGC
AGAACACCCCCATCGGCGACGGCCCCGTGCTGCTGCCCGACAGCCACTACCTGAGCACCCAGTCCAAGCT
TAGCAAAGACCCCAACGAGAAGCGCGATCACATGGTCCTGCTGGAGTTCCGCACCGCCGCCGGGATCACT
CTCGGCATGGACGAGCTGTACAAGTGAACTAGTAACTTGTTTATTGCAGCTTATAATGGTTACAAATAAA
GCAATAGCATCACAAATTTCACAAATAAAGCATTTTTTTCACTGCATTCTAGTTGTGGTTTGTCCAAACT
CATCAATGTATCTTAGTCGATATAACTTCGTATAGCATACATTATACGAAGTTATGTCGAGGAGGGCCTA
TTTCCCATGATTCCTTCATATTTGCATATACGATACAAGGCTGTTAGAGAGATAATTGGAATTAATTTGA
CTGTAAACACAAAGATATTAGTACAAAATACGTGACGTAGAAAGTAATAATTTCTTGGGTAGTTTGCAGT
TTTAAAATTATGTTTTAAAATGGACTATCATATGCTTACCGTAACTTGAAAGTATTTCGATTTCTTGGCT
TTATATATCTTGTGGAAAGGACGAAACACCGATAACTTCGTATAGCATACATTATACGAAGTTATGGTAC
CGATGCAGCTAGCCCGCGGATCTGCCGGTCTCCCTATAGTGAGTCGTATTAATTTCGATAAGCCAGGTTA
ACCTGCATTAATGAATCGGCCAACGCGCGGGGAGAGGCGGTTTGCGTATTGGGCGCTCTTCCGCTTCCTC
GCTCACTGACTCGCTGCGCTCGGTCGTTCGGCTGCGGCGAGCGGTATCAGCTCACTCAAAGGCGGTAATA
CGGTTATCCACAGAATCAGGGGATAACGCAGGAAAGAACATGTGAGCAAAAGGCCAGCAAAAGGCCAGGA
ACCGTAAAAAGGCCGCGTTGCTGGCGTTTTTCCATAGGCTCCGCCCCCCTGACGAGCATCACAAAAATCG
ACGCTCAAGTCAGAGGTGGCGAAACCCGACAGGACTATAAAGATACCAGGCGTTTCCCCCTGGAAGCTCC
CTCGTGCGCTCTCCTGTTCCGACCCTGCCGCTTACCGGATACCTGTCCGCCTTTCTCCCTTCGGGAAGCG
TGGCGCTTTCTCATAGCTCACGCTGTAGGTATCTCAGTTCGGTGTAGGTCGTTCGCTCCAAGCTGGGCTG
TGTGCACGAACCCCCCGTTCAGCCCGACCGCTGCGCCTTATCCGGTAACTATCGTCTTGAGTCCAACCCG
GTAAGACACGACTTATCGCCACTGGCAGCAGCCACTGGTAACAGGATTAGCAGAGCGAGGTATGTAGGCG
GTGCTACAGAGTTCTTGAAGTGGTGGCCTAACTACGGCTACACTAGAAGAACAGTATTTGGTATCTGCGC
TCTGCTGAAGCCAGTTACCTTCGGAAAAAGAGTTGGTAGCTCTTGATCCGGCAAACAAACCACCGCTGGT
AGCGGTGGTTTTTTTGTTTGCAAGCAGCAGATTACGCGCAGAAAAAAAGGATCTCAAGAAGATCCTTTGA
TCTTTTCTACGGGGTCTGACGCTCAGTGGAACGAAAACTCACGTTAAGGGATTTTGGTCATGAGATTATC
AAAAAGGATCTTCACCTAGATCCTTTTAAATTAAAAATGAAGTTTTAAATCAATCTAAAGTATATATGAG
TAAACTTGGTCTGACAGTTACCAATGCTTAATCAGTGAGGCACCTATCTCAGCGATCTGTCTATTTCGTT
CATCCATAGTTGCCTGACTCCCCGTCGTGTAGATAACTACGATACGGGAGGGCTTACCATCTGGCCCCAG
TGCTGCAATGATACCGCGAGACCCACGCTCACCGGCTCCAGATTTATCAGCAATAAACCAGCCAGCCGGA
AGGGCCGAGCGCAGAAGTGGTCCTGCAACTTTATCCGCCTCCATCCAGTCTATTAATTGTTGCCGGGAAG
CTAGAGTAAGTAGTTCGCCAGTTAATAGTTTGCGCAACGTTGTTGCCATTGCTACAGGCATCGTGGTGTC
ACGCTCGTCGTTTGGTATGGCTTCATTCAGCTCCGGTTCCCAACGATCAAGGCGAGTTACATGATCCCCC
ATGTTGTGCAAAAAAGCGGTTAGCTCCTTCGGTCCTCCGATCGTTGTCAGAAGTAAGTTGGCCGCAGTGT
TATCACTCATGGTTATGGCAGCACTGCATAATTCTCTTACTGTCATGCCATCCGTAAGATGCTTTTCTGT
GACTGGTGAGTACTCAACCAAGTCATTCTGAGAATAGTGTATGCGGCGACCGAGTTGCTCTTGCCCGGCG
TCAATACGGGATAATACCGCGCCACATAGCAGAACTTTAAAAGTGCTCATCATTGGAAAACGTTCTTCGG
GGCGAAAACTCTCAAGGATCTTACCGCTGTTGAGATCCAGTTCGATGTAACCCACTCGTGCACCCAACTG
ATCTTCAGCATCTTTTACTTTCACCAGCGTTTCTGGGTGAGCAAAAACAGGAAGGCAAAATGCCGCAAAA
AAGGGAATAAGGGCGACACGGAAATGTTGAATACTCATACTCTTCCTTTTTCAATATTATTGAAGCATTT
ATCAGGGTTATTGTCTCATGAGCGGATACATATTTGAATGTATTTAGAAAAATAAACAAATAGGGGTTCC
GCGCACATTTCCCCGAAAAGTGCCACCTGACGTCTAAGAAACCATTATTATCATGACATTAACCTATAAA
AATAGGCGTATCACGAGGCCCTTTCGTCTCGCGCGTTTCGGTGATGACGGTGAAAACCTCTGACACATGC
AGCTCCCGGAGACGGTCACAGCTTGTCTGTAAGCGGATGCCGGGAGCAGACAAGCCCGTCAGGGCGCGTC
AGCGGGTGTTGGCGGGTGTCGGGGCTGGCTTAACTATGCGGCATCAGAGCAGATTGTACTGAGAGTGCAC
CATATGGACATATTGTCGTTAGAACGCGGCTACAATTAATACATAACCTTATGTATCATACACATACG
